>Addgene plasmid #184937 | pAAV-CAG-mBlueberry2-P2A-EGFP | addgene full sequence | sequence record 369134 | Addgene NGS Result
TATCTACGTAGCCATGCTCTAGGAAGAGTACCATTGACGTCAATAATGACGTATGTTCCCATAGTAACGC
CAATAGGGACTTTCCATTGACGTCAATGGGTGGAGTATTTACGGTAAACTGCCCACTTGGCAGTACATCA
AGTGTATCATATGCCAAGTACGCCCCCTATTGACGTCAATGACGGTAAATGGCCCGCCTGGCATTATGCC
CAGTACATGACCTTATGGGACTTTCCTACTTGGCAGTACATCTACGTATTAGTCATCGCTATTACCATGG
TCGAGGTGAGCCCCACGTTCTGCTTCACTCTCCCCATCTCCCCCCCCTCCCCACCCCCAATTTTGTATTT
ATTTATTTTTTAATTATTTTGTGCAGCGATGGGGGCGGGGGGGGGGGGGGGGCGCGCGCCRGGGGGGGGG
GGGGGGGGGGGGGGGGGGGGSGGGGSGAGGCGGAGAGGTGCGGCGGCAGCCAATCAGAGCGGCGCGCTCC
GAAAGTTTCCTTTTATGGCGAGGCGGCGGCGGCGGCGGCCCTATAAAAAGCGAAGCGCGCGGCGGGCGGG
AGTCGCTGCGCGCTGCCTTCGCCCCGTGCCCCGCTCCGCCGCCGCCTCGCGCCGCCCGCCCCGGCTCTGA
CTGACCGCGTTACTCCCACAGGTGAGCGGGCGGGACGGCCCTTCTCCTCCGGGCTGTAATTAGCGCTTGG
TTTAATGACGGCTTGTTTCTTTTCTGTGGCTGCGTGAAAGCCTTGAGGGGCTCCGGGAGGGCCCTTTGTG
CGGGGGGAGCGGCTCGGGGCTGTCCGCGGGGGGACGGCTGCCTTCGGGGGGGACGGGGCAGGGCGGGGTT
CGGCTTCTGGCGTGTGACCGGCGGCTCTAGAGCCTCTGCTAACCATGTTCATGCCTTCTTCTTTTTCCTA
CAGCTCCTGGGCAACGTGCTGGTTATTGTGCTGTCTCATCATTTTGGCAAAGAATTGGATCCGGTACCGC
CACCATGGTGAGCAAGGGCGAGGAGAACAACGTGGCCATCATCAAGGAGTTCATGAGATTCAAGGTGCAC
ATGGAGGGCAGCGTGAACGGCCACGAGTTCGAGATCGAGGGCGAGGGCGAGGGCAGACCCTACGAGGGCA
CCCAGACCGCCAAGCTGAAGGTGACCAAGGGCGGCCCCCTGCCCTTCGCCTGGGACATCCTGAGCCCCCA
GTTCCTGTTCGGCAGCAAGGTGTACATCAAGCACCCCGCCGACATCCCCGACTACTTCAAGCTGAGCTTC
CCCGAGGGCTTCAAGTGGGAGAGAGTGATGAACTTCGAGGACGGCGGCGTGGTGACCGTGACCCAGGACA
GCAGCCTGCAGGACGGCGTGTTCATCTACAAGGTGAAGCTGAGAGGCACCAACTTCCCCAGCGACGGCCC
CGTGATGCAGAAGAAGACCATGGGCTGGGAGGCCTTCAGCGAGAGAATGTACCCCGAGGACGGCGCCCTG
AAGAGCGAGATCAAGACCAGACTGAAGCTGAAGGACGGCGGCCACTACGACGCCGAGGTGAAGACCACCT
ACAAGGCCAAGAAGCCCGTGCAGCTGCCCGGCGCCTACAACGTGAACATCAAGCTGGACATCGTGAGCCA
CAACGAGGACTACACCATCGTGGAGCAGTACGAGAGAGCCGAGGGCAGACACAGCACCGGCGGCATGGAC
GAGCTGTACAAGCGACCGGTTCACGTGGGAAGTGGGGCTACAAACTTCTCACTGCTGAAACAGGCCGGGG
ATGTGGAGGAAAACCCAGGACCACACGTGACTAGTGTGAGCAAGGGCGAGGAGCTGTTCACCGGGGTGGT
GCCCATCCTGGTCGAGCTGGACGGCGACGTAAACGGCCACAAGTTCAGCGTGTCCGGCGAGGGCGAGGGC
GATGCCACCTACGGCAAGCTGACCCTGAAGTTCATCTGCACCACCGGCAAGCTGCCCGTGCCCTGGCCCA
CCCTCGTGACCACCCTGACCTACGGCGTGCAGTGCTTCAGCCGCTACCCCGACCACATGAAGCAGCACGA
CTTCTTCAAGTCCGCCATGCCCGAAGGCTACGTCCAGGAGCGCACCATCTTCTTCAAGGACGACGGCAAC
TACAAGACCCGCGCCGAGGTGAAGTTCGAGGGCGACACCCTGGTGAACCGCATCGAGCTGAAGGGCATCG
ACTTCAAGGAGGACGGCAACATCCTGGGGCACAAGCTGGAGTACAACTACAACAGCCACAACGTCTATAT
CATGGCCGACAAGCAGAAGAACGGCATCAAGGTGAACTTCAAGATCCGCCACAACATCGAGGACGGCAGC
GTGCAGCTCGCCGACCACTACCAGCAGAACACCCCCATCGGCGACGGCCCCGTGCTGCTGCCCGACAACC
ACTACCTGAGCACCCAGTCCGCCCTGAGCAAAGACCCCAACGAGAAGCGCGATCACATGGTCCTGCTGGA
GTTCGTGACCGCCGCCGGGATCACTCTCGGCATGGACGAGCTGTACAAGTAAGAATTCGATATCAAGCTT
ATCGATAATCAACCTCTGGATTACAAAATTTGTGAAAGATTGACTGGTATTCTTAACTATGTTGCTCCTT
TTACGCTATGTGGATACGCTGCTTTAATGCCTTTGTATCATGCTATTGCTTCCCGTATGGCTTTCATTTT
CTCCTCCTTGTATAAATCCTGGTTGCTGTCTCTTTATGAGGAGTTGTGGCCCGTTGTCAGGCAACGTGGC
GTGGTGTGCACTGTGTTTGCTGACGCAACCCCCACTGGTTGGGGCATTGCCACCACCTGTCAGCTCCTTT
CCGGGACTTTCGCTTTCCCCCTCCCTATTGCCACGGCGGAACTCATCGCCGCCTGCCTTGCCCGCTGCTG
GACAGGGGCTCGGCTGTTGGGCACTGACAATTCCGTGGTGTTGTCGGGGAAATCATCGTCCTTTCCTTGG
CTGCTCGCCTGTGTTGCCACCTGGATTCTGCGCGGGACGTCCTTCTGCTACGTCCCTTCGGCCCTCAATC
CAGCGGACCTTCCTTCCCGCGGCCTGCTGCCGGCTCTGCGGCCTCTTCCGCGTCTTCGCCTTCGCCCTCA
GACGAGTCGGATCTCCCTTTGGGCCGCCTCCCCGCATCGATACCGTCGACCCGGGCGGCCGCTTCGAGCA
GACATGATAAGATACATTGATGAGTTTGGACAAACCACAACTAGAATGCAGTGAAAAAAATGCTTTATTT
GTGAAATTTGTGATGCTATTGCTTTATTTGTAACCATTATAAGCTGCAATAAACAAGTTAACAACAACAA
TTGCATTCATTTTATGTTTCAGGTTCAGGGGGAGATGTGGGAGGTTTTTTAAAGCAAGTAAAACCTCTAC
AAATGTGGTAAAATCGATAAGGATCTTCCTAGAGCATGGCTACGTAGATAAGTAGCATGGCGGGTTAATC
ATTAACTACAAGGAACCCCTAGTGATGGAGTTGGCCACTCCCTCTCTGCGCGCTCGCTCGCTCACTGAGG
CCGGGCGACCAAAGGTCGCCCGACGCCCGGGCTTTGCCCGGGCGGCCTCAGTGAGCGAGCGAGCGCGCAG
CTGCATTAATGAATCGGCCAACGCGCGGGGAGAGGCGGTTTGCGTATTGGGCGCTCTTCCGCTTCCTCGC
TCACTGACTCGCTGCGCTCGGTCGTTCGGCTGCGGCGAGCGGTATCAGCTCACTCAAAGGCGGTAATACG
GTTATCCACAGAATCAGGGGATAACGCAGGAAAGAACATGTGAGCAAAAGGCCAGCAAAAGGCCAGGAAC
CGTAAAAAGGCCGCGTTGCTGGCGTTTTTCCATAGGCTCCGCCCCCCTGACGAGCATCACAAAAATCGAC
GCTCAAGTCAGAGGTGGCGAAACCCGACAGGACTATAAAGATACCAGGCGTTTCCCCCTGGAAGCTCCCT
CGTGCGCTCTCCTGTTCCGACCCTGCCGCTTACCGGATACCTGTCCGCCTTTCTCCCTTCGGGAAGCGTG
GCGCTTTCTCATAGCTCACGCTGTAGGTATCTCAGTTCGGTGTAGGTCGTTCGCTCCAAGCTGGGCTGTG
TGCACGAACCCCCCGTTCAGCCCGACCGCTGCGCCTTATCCGGTAACTATCGTCTTGAGTCCAACCCGGT
AAGACACGACTTATCGCCACTGGCAGCAGCCACTGGTAACAGGATTAGCAGAGCGAGGTATGTAGGCGGT
GCTACAGAGTTCTTGAAGTGGTGGCCTAACTACGGCTACACTAGAAGAACAGTATTTGGTATCTGCGCTC
TGCTGAAGCCAGTTACCTTCGGAAAAAGAGTTGGTAGCTCTTGATCCGGCAAACAAACCACCGCTGGTAG
CGGTGGTTTTTTTGTTTGCAAGCAGCAGATTACGCGCAGAAAAAAAGGATCTCAAGAAGATCCTTTGATC
TTTTCTACGGGGTCTGACGCTCAGTGGAACGAAAACTCACGTTAAGGGATTTTGGTCATGAGATTATCAA
AAAGGATCTTCACCTAGATCCTTTTAAATTAAAAATGAAGTTTTAAATCAATCTAAAGTATATATGAGTA
AACTTGGTCTGACAGTTACCAATGCTTAATCAGTGAGGCACCTATCTCAGCGATCTGTCTATTTCGTTCA
TCCATAGTTGCCTGACTCCCCGTCGTGTAGATAACTACGATACGGGAGGGCTTACCATCTGGCCCCAGTG
CTGCAATGATACCGCGAGACCCACGCTCACCGGCTCCAGATTTATCAGCAATAAACCAGCCAGCCGGAAG
GGCCGAGCGCAGAAGTGGTCCTGCAACTTTATCCGCCTCCATCCAGTCTATTAATTGTTGCCGGGAAGCT
AGAGTAAGTAGTTCGCCAGTTAATAGTTTGCGCAACGTTGTTGCCATTGCTACAGGCATCGTGGTGTCAC
GCTCGTCGTTTGGTATGGCTTCATTCAGCTCCGGTTCCCAACGATCAAGGCGAGTTACATGATCCCCCAT
GTTGTGCAAAAAAGCGGTTAGCTCCTTCGGTCCTCCGATCGTTGTCAGAAGTAAGTTGGCCGCAGTGTTA
TCACTCATGGTTATGGCAGCACTGCATAATTCTCTTACTGTCATGCCATCCGTAAGATGCTTTTCTGTGA
CTGGTGAGTACTCAACCAAGTCATTCTGAGAATAGTGTATGCGGCGACCGAGTTGCTCTTGCCCGGCGTC
AATACGGGATAATACCGCGCCACATAGCAGAACTTTAAAAGTGCTCATCATTGGAAAACGTTCTTCGGGG
CGAAAACTCTCAAGGATCTTACCGCTGTTGAGATCCAGTTCGATGTAACCCACTCGTGCACCCAACTGAT
CTTCAGCATCTTTTACTTTCACCAGCGTTTCTGGGTGAGCAAAAACAGGAAGGCAAAATGCCGCAAAAAA
GGGAATAAGGGCGACACGGAAATGTTGAATACTCATACTCTTCCTTTTTCAATATTATTGAAGCATTTAT
CAGGGTTATTGTCTCATGAGCGGATACATATTTGAATGTATTTAGAAAAATAAACAAATAGGGGTTCCGC
GCACATTTCCCCGAAAAGTGCCACCTAAATTGTAAGCGTTAATATTTTGTTAAAATTCGCGTTAAATTTT
TGTTAAATCAGCTCATTTTTTAACCAATAGGCCGAAATCGGCAAAATCCCTTATAAATCAAAAGAATAGA
CCGAGATAGGGT
[37 nt withheld, positions 5683-5719]
AAAGAACGTGGACTCCAACGTCAAAGG
[49 nt withheld, positions 5747-5795]
T
[91 nt withheld, positions 5797-5887]
G
[124 nt withheld, positions 5889-6012]
CCCATTCGCCATTCAGGCTGCGCAACTGTTGGGAAGGGCGATCGGTGCGGGCCTCTTCGCTATTACGCCA
GCTGCGCGCTCGCTCGCTCACTGAGGCCGCCCGGGCAAAGCCCGGGCGTCGGGCGACCTTTGGTCGCCCG
GCCTCAGTGAGCGAGCGAGCGCGCAGAGAGGGAGTGGCCAACTCCATCACTAGGGGTTCCTTGTAGTTAA
TGATTAACCCGCCATGCTACT
Features (pLannotate 1.2.2; 19 found; start..end, strand, type, name):
     31..279     +  enhancer       CMV enhancer (fragment): human cytomegalovirus immediate early enhancer
    281..558     +  promoter       chicken β-actin promoter: No description available
    559..694     +  intron         hybrid intron (fragment): hybrid between chicken β-actin (CBA) and minute virus of mice (MMV) introns (Gray et al., 2011)
    783..913     +  intron         chimeric intron (fragment): chimera between introns from chicken β-actin and rabbit β-globin
    911..973     +  CDS            HBB (fragment): HBB_LEPEU - Experimental evidence at protein level: Swiss-Prot protein existence level 1. Involved in oxygen transport from the lung to the various peripheral tissues. From Lepus europaeus (European hare).
    985..1692    +  CDS            mBlueberry2: mBlueberry2 is a basic (constitutively fluorescent) blue fluorescent protein published in 2007, derived from Discosoma. It has very low acid sensitivity.
   1786..2502    +  CDS            EGFP: the original enhanced GFP (Yang et al., 1996) mammalian codon-optimized
   2503..2527    +  misc_feature   MCS (fragment): pBluescript multiple cloning site
   2527..3115    +  misc_feature   WPRE: woodchuck hepatitis virus posttranscriptional regulatory element
   3158..3279    -  polyA_signal   SV40 poly(A) signal: SV40 polyadenylation signal
   3302..3370    -  CDS            large T antigen (fragment): large T antigen from SV40 (simian virus 40)
   3441..3574    +  repeat_region  AAV2 ITR: inverted terminal repeat of adeno-associated virus serotype 2 inverted
   3568..3624    -  CDS            lacI (fragment): lac repressor; lacI; The lac repressor binds to the lac operator to inhibit transcription in E. coli. This inhibition can be relieved by adding lactose or isopropyl-β-D-thiogalactopyranoside (IPTG).
   3807..4395    -  rep_origin     ori: high-copy-number ColE1/pMB1/pBR322/pUC origin of replication
   4566..5426    -  CDS            AmpR: β-lactamase; bla; confers resistance to ampicillin, carbenicillin, and related antibiotics
   5427..5531    -  promoter       AmpR promoter: bla
   5584..6012    -  rep_origin     f1 ori (sequence partly withheld): f1 bacteriophage origin of replication; arrow indicates direction of (+) strand synthesis
   6017..6086    -  CDS            lacZα (fragment): LacZα fragment of β-galactosidase; lacZ fragment
   6081..6213    -  repeat_region  AAV2 ITR (fragment): inverted terminal repeat of adeno-associated virus serotype 2 inverted
