[The description below was written by a language model from this plasmid's Addgene catalogue record and pLannotate feature annotations shown in this document.]
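Description:
pAAV-CAG-mBlueberry2-P2A-EGFP is an adeno-associated virus transfer plasmid that also works as a direct mammalian expression vector. It was built by Gibson cloning on the pAAV-CAG-EGFP-WPRE backbone and is about 6.2 kb in total. It is maintained in E. coli through a high-copy ColE1/pUC-type origin and selected with ampicillin via the β-lactamase gene and its native promoter. An f1 phage origin is also present. Two AAV2 inverted terminal repeats flank the expression cassette and supply the cis elements needed for replication and packaging of the intervening DNA into recombinant AAV particles when rep, cap and helper functions are provided in trans. The short lacI, lacZα, SV40 large T and hare β-globin "CDS" hits in the feature table appear to be backbone or intron remnants picked up by automated annotation, not functional genes.

The payload is a synthetic bicistronic open reading frame of roughly 1.5 kb driven by the CAG promoter, annotated here as the CMV immediate-early enhancer, the chicken β-actin promoter and a chimeric β-actin/β-globin intron. It encodes the Discosoma-derived blue fluorescent protein mBlueberry2, followed by a P2A self-cleaving peptide and EGFP. The P2A is named in the catalogue entry but not annotated; it presumably occupies the gap between the two coding sequences. Ribosomal skipping at the 2A site yields the two proteins separately from one transcript in near-equimolar amounts, so the green signal can serve as an internal expression reference for the blue one. A WPRE downstream boosts transcript stability and expression, and an SV40 polyadenylation signal terminates the message. The construct is described as expressing both fluorophores in mammalian cells and comes from work on a dual-expression system for optimising blue fluorescent proteins.
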