Addgene plasmid #184937: pAAV-CAG-mBlueberry2-P2A-EGFP
Purpose: Expresses blue fluorescent protein mBlueberry2 and EGFP in mammalian cells
Depositing lab: Kiryl Piatkevich. Depositing organization: Westlake University. Publication: Dual-expression system for blue fluorescent protein optimization. Papadaki S, Wang X, Wang Y, Zhang H, Jia S, Liu S, Yang M, Zhang D, Jia JM, Koster RW, Namikawa K, Piatkevich KD. Sci Rep. 2022 Jun 17;12(1):10190. doi: 10.1038/s41598-022-13214-0. PubMed 35715437.
Backbone
  Vector backbone: pAAV-CAG-EGFP-WPRE
  Backbone size w/o insert (bp): 4723
  Total vector size (bp): 6241
  Vector type: Mammalian Expression, AAV
Growth in bacteria
  Bacterial resistance: Ampicillin, 100 μg/mL
  Growth temperature: 37°C
  Growth strain: NEB Stable
  Copy number: High Copy
Gene/Insert
  Gene/Insert name: mBlueberry2-P2A-EGFP
  Species: Synthetic
  Insert size (bp): 1518
  Promoter: CAG
  Cloning method: Gibson Cloning
  Sequencing primers: 5′ caaagaattggatccggtaccgccaccATGGTGAGCAAGGGCGAGGAGAACAACGTGGCC; 3′ GCAGTGAGAAGTTTGTAGCCCCACTTCCCACGTGAACCGGTCGCTTGTACAGCTCGTCCATGCCGCCGGTGC
Terms and licenses: Academic/Nonprofit Terms; Industry Terms: Not Available to Industry
How to cite: pAAV-CAG-mBlueberry2-P2A-EGFP was a gift from Kiryl Piatkevich (Addgene plasmid # 184937 ; http://n2t.net/addgene:184937 ; RRID:Addgene_184937)
